Addgene plasmid #145981: pAc5.1B-lambdaN-HA-DmAGO2-RC_B
Purpose: Insect Expression of DmAGO2-RC
Depositing lab: Elisa Izaurralde. Depositing organization: Max Planck Institute for Developmental Biology. Publication: Genome-wide analysis of mRNAs regulated by Drosha and Argonaute proteins in Drosophila melanogaster. Rehwinkel J, Natalin P, Stark A, Brennecke J, Cohen SM, Izaurralde E. Mol Cell Biol. 2006 Apr . 26(8):2965-75. 10.1128/MCB.26.8.2965-2975.2006 PubMed 16581772.
Backbone
  Vector backbone: Unknown
  Vector type: Insect Expression
Growth in bacteria
  Bacterial resistance: Ampicillin, 100 μg/mL
  Growth temperature: 37°C
  Growth strain: DH5alpha
  Copy number: Low Copy
Gene/Insert
  Gene/Insert name: DmAGO2-RC
  Species: D. melanogaster (fly)
  Mutation: A deletion of AA 51-56 and an insertion of 23 AA at positon 370, one silent and two non silent mutations S786N; T838A (annotated as natural variants at Uniprot.:Q9VUQ5) are included compared to the sequence given by NCBI:NM_168626.1 (CG7439-RC).
  Entrez Gene: AGO2 (a.k.a. Dmel_CG7439, AG02, AGO 2, AGO-2, AGO1, Ago-2, Ago2, Ago2a, CG13452, CG7439, Dm Ago2, DmAgo2, Dmel\CG7439, ago, ago-2, ago2, argonaute2, dAGO2, dAgo2, eIF2C2)
  Cloning method: Unknown
Terms and licenses: Academic/Nonprofit Terms; Industry Terms: Not Available to Industry
Depositor comments: Plasmids from this collection were made available to the research community and donated after the lab closed. Please note that the sequence provided by the depositing laboratory may be theoretical/predicted or based on Sanger sequencing results. There may be discrepancies between sequencing results obtained by Addgene and the depositor sequence. If an Addgene verified sequence is not available, please contact before placing your order to request that our lab fully sequence the plasmid.
How to cite: pAc5.1B-lambdaN-HA-DmAGO2-RC_B was a gift from Elisa Izaurralde (Addgene plasmid # 145981 ; http://n2t.net/addgene:145981 ; RRID:Addgene_145981)
