[The description below was written by a language model from this plasmid's Addgene catalogue record and pLannotate feature annotations shown in this document.]
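Description:
pAc5.1B-lambdaN-HA-DmAGO2-RC_B is a 9,187 nt insect expression plasmid for producing a tagged form of Drosophila melanogaster Argonaute 2 (isoform RC, CG7439) in fly cells. The catalogue lists the backbone as unknown, although the name and annotated features point to a pAc5.1-type vector. In bacteria it is maintained through a ColE1/pUC-type origin and selected with ampicillin via the bla gene and its promoter. The record lists it as low copy, even though the annotated origin is of the high-copy class. Short fragments of a tetracycline resistance gene and of SV40 large T antigen are also annotated; these appear to be non-functional backbone remnants. No marker for selection in insect cells is annotated.

Expression is driven by the constitutive Drosophila actin 5C promoter. The coding region begins with a short fragment of the bacteriophage lambda N protein, followed by a short HA epitope segment (a 27 nt match, consistent with a single HA copy) and then the AGO2 open reading frame. A vector-derived V5 tag lies downstream of the insert, but the record does not show whether it is translated in frame with AGO2. An SV40 polyadenylation signal follows. The lambda N peptide binds boxB RNA hairpins, so fusions of this kind are generally used to tether a protein to a boxB-containing reporter mRNA and test its effect on expression, while the HA tag allows detection or immunoprecipitation. The record itself states only insect expression as the purpose.

Relative to the NCBI reference, the insert carries a deletion of residues 51–56, a 23-residue insertion at position 370, one silent change, and the substitutions S786N and T838A, which are annotated as natural variants. The depositor sequence may be theoretical or based on Sanger sequencing.
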