Features (pLannotate 1.2.2; 11 found; start..end, strand, type, name):
     56..2568    +  promoter       Ac5 promoter: Drosophila melanogaster actin 5C promoter
   2588..2653    +  CDS            N (fragment): REGN_LAMBD - Experimental evidence at protein level: Swiss-Prot protein existence level 1. Plays a role as a transcriptional antitermination factor that allows the virus to initiate its lytic phase. Activates expression of the delayed viral early genes by modifying host RNA polymerase (RNAP) into a form that is resistant to termination signals. This antitermination function requires the host NusA protein which serves to stabilize the interaction between antitermination protein N and host RNA polymerase. From Escherichia phage lambda (Bacteriophage lambda).
   2678..2704    +  CDS            3xHA (fragment): three tandem HA epitope tags
   2759..6433    +  CDS            AGO2: AGO2_DROME - Experimental evidence at protein level: Swiss-Prot protein existence level 1. Essential for RNA interference (RNAi); double-stranded RNA induces potent and specific gene silencing (PubMed:11498593, PubMed:12368261, PubMed:14508492, PubMed:32504809). RNAi is mediated by the RNA-induced silencing complex (RISC), a sequence-specific, multicomponent nuclease that destroys or silences messenger RNAs homologous to the silencing trigger (PubMed:11498593, PubMed:12368261, PubMed:14508492). From Drosophila melanogaster (Fruit fly).
   6472..6513    +  CDS            V5 tag: epitope tag from simian virus 5
   6613..6747    -  polyA_signal   SV40 poly(A) signal: SV40 polyadenylation signal
   6770..6854    -  CDS            large T antigen (fragment): large T antigen from SV40 (simian virus 40)
   6855..7325    +  CDS            TcR (fragment): tetracycline efflux protein; tet; confers resistance to tetracycline
   7369..7957    -  rep_origin     ori: high-copy-number ColE1/pMB1/pBR322/pUC origin of replication
   8128..8988    -  CDS            AmpR: β-lactamase; bla; confers resistance to ampicillin, carbenicillin, and related antibiotics
   8989..9093    -  promoter       AmpR promoter: bla
>Addgene plasmid #145981 | pAc5.1B-lambdaN-HA-DmAGO2-RC_B | depositor full sequence | sequence record 288426 | Full Sequence
CTTCAAGGAATTAATTCTATATTCTAAAAACACAAATGATACTTCTAAAAAAAATCATGAATGGCATCAA
CTCTGAATCAAATCTTTGCAGATGCACCTACTTCTCATTTCCACTGTCACATCATTTTTCCAGATCTCGC
TGCCTGTTATGTGGCCCACAAACCAAGACACGTTTTATGGCCATTAAAGCTGGCTGATCGTCGCCAAACA
CCAAATACATATCAATATGTACATTCGAGAAAGAAGCGATCAAAGAAGCGTCTTCGGGCGAGTAGGAGAA
TGCGGAGGAGAAGGAGAACGAGCTGATCTAGTATCTCTCCACAATCCAATGCCAACTGACCAACTGGCCA
TATTCGGAGCAATTTGAAGCCAATTTCCATCGCCTGGCGATCGCTCCATTCTTGGCTATATGTTTTTCAC
CGTTCCCGGGGCCATTTTCAAAGACTCGTCGGTAAGATAAGATTGTGTCACTCGCTGTCTCTCTTCATTT
GTCGAAGAATGCTGAGGAATTTCGCGATGACGTCGGCGAGTATTTTGAAGAATGAGAATAATTTGTATTT
ATACGAAAATCAGTTAGTGGAATTTTCTACAAAAACATGTTATCTATAGATAATTTTGTTGCAAAATATG
TTGACTATGACAAAGATTGTATGTATATACCTTTAATGTATTCTCATTTTCTTATGTATTTATAATGGCA
ATGATGATACTGATGATATTTTAAGATGATGCCAGACCACAGGCTGATTTCTGCGTCTTTTGCCGAACGC
AGTGCATGTGCGGTTGTTGTTTTTTGGAATAGTTTCAATTTTCGGACTGTCCGCTTTGATTTCAGTTTCT
TGGCTTATTCAAAAAGCAAAGTAAAGCCAAAAAAGCGAGATGGCAATACCAAATGCGGCAAAACGGTAGT
GGAAGGAAAGGGGTGCGGGGCAGCGGAAGGAAGGGTGGGGCGGGGCGTGGCGGGGTCTGTGGCTGGGCGC
GACGTCACCGACGTTGGAGCCACTCCTTTGACCATGTGTGCGTGTGTGTATTATTCGTGTCTCGCCACTC
GCCGGTTGTTTTTTTCTTTTTATCTCGCTCTCTCTAGCGCCATCTCGTACGCATGCTCAACGCACCGCAT
GTTGCCGTGTCCTTTATGCGTCATTTTGGCTCGAAATAGGCAATTATTTAAACAAAGATTAGTCAACGAA
AACGCTAAAATAAATAAGTCTACAATATGGTTACTTATTGCCATGTGTGTGCAGCCAACGATAGCAACAA
AAGCAACAACACAGTGGCTTTCCCTCTTTCACTTTTTGTTTGCAAGCGCGTGCGAGCAAGACGGCACGAC
CGGCAAACGCAATTACGCTGACAAAGAGCAGACGAAGTTTTGGCCGAAAAACATCAAGGCGCCTGATACG
AATGCATTTGCAATAACAATTGCGATATTTAATATTGTTTATGAAGCTGTTTGACTTCAAAACACACAAA
AAAAAAAATAAAACAAATTATTTGAAAGAGAATTAGGAATCGGACAGCTTATCGTTACGGGCTAACAGCA
CACCGAGACGAAATAGCTTACCTGACGTCACAGCCTCTGGAAGAACTGCCGCCAAGCAGAGAGAGAGAGA
AAAAGAGGGAGAGCAGCTTAGACCGCATGTGCTTGTGTGTGAGGCGTCTCTCTCTTCGTCTCCTGTTTGC
GCAAACGCATAGACTGCACTGAGAAAATCGATTACCTATTTTTTATGAATGAATATTTGCACTATTACTA
TTCAAAACTATTAAGATAGCAATCACATTCAATAGCCAAATACTATACCACCTGAGCGATGCAACGAAAT
GATCAATTTGAGCAAAAATGCTGCATATTTAGGACGGCATCATTATAGAAATGCTTCTTGCTGTGTACTT
TTCTCTCGTCTGGCAGCTGTTTCGCCGTTATTGTTAAAACCGGCTTAAGTTAGGTGTGTTTTCTACGACT
AGTGATGCCCCTACTAGAAGATGTGTGTTGCACAAATGTCCCTGAATAACCAATTTGAAGTGCAGATAGC
AGTAAACGTAAGCTAATATGAATATTATTTAACTGTAATGTTTTAATATCGCTGGACATTACTAATAAAC
CCACTATAAACACATGTACATATGTATGTTTTGGCATACAATGAGTAGTTGGGGAAAAAATGTGTAAAAG
CACCGTGACCATCACAGCATAAAGATAACCAGCTGAAGTATCGAATATGAGTAACCCCCAAATTGAATCA
CATGCCGCAACTGATAGGACCCATGGAAGTACACTCTTCATGGCGATATACAAGACACACACAAGCACGA
ACACCCAGTTGCGGAGGAAATTCTCCGTAAATGAAAACCCAATCGGCGAACAATTCATACCCATATATGG
TAAAAGTTTTGAACGCGACTTGAGAGCGGAGAGCATTGCGGCTGATAAGGTTTTAGCGCTAAGCGGGCTT
TATAAAACGGGCTGCGGGACCAGTTTTCATATCACTACCGTTTGAGTTCTTGTGCTGTGTGGATACTCCT
CCCGACACAAAGCCGCTCCATCAGCCAGCAGTCGTCTAATCCAGAGACCCCGGATCGGGGTACCAACATG
GACGCACAAACACGACGACGTGAGCGTCGCGCTGAGAAACAAGCTCAATGGAAAGCTGCAAACGGTGGAT
CTCCTCCACATATGGCTTACCCATACGATGTTCCAGATTACGCTCCTCCAAGCTTGAATTCTGCAGATAT
CATGCACTTTCCAATTACCACCCCAGAGAACAAGAAAGGAGGACAGGATAGCGCTGCAGCACCACAGCCC
CAGCAGCAGCAAAAGCAACAACAACAACGGCAGCAACAACCACAGCAGCTGCAACAACCACAGCAGCTGC
AACAACCACAGCAGCAGCAACAACAACAACCGCATCAGCAACAACAACAAAGTTCGAGACAACAGCCATC
CACAAGCTCAGGCGGATCCCGTGCATCTGGGTTCCAGCAAGGAGGCCAACAGCAGAAATCCCAAGACGCA
GAAGGATGGACTGCACAGAAAAAACAAGGCAAACAGCAGGTACAAGGGTGGACTAAACAAGGTCAACAAG
GTGGCCATCAGCAAGGACGACAAGGGCAAGACGGTGGCTACCAACAGCGTCCGCCTGGACAACAACAAGG
TGGCCATCAGCAAGGACGACAAGGGCAAGAAGGTGGCTACCAACAGCGTCCGCCTGGACAACAACAAGGT
GGCCATCAGCAAGGACGACAAGGGCAAGAAGGTGGCTACCAACAGCGTCCGTCTGGACAACAACAAGGTG
GCCATCAGCAAGGACGACAAGGGCAAGAAGGTGGCTACCAACAGCGTCCGCCTGGACAACAACAAGGTGG
CCATCAGCAAGGACGACAAGGGCAAGAAGGTGGCTACCAACAGCGTCCGTCTGGACAACAACAAGGTGGC
CATCAGCAAGGACGACAAGGGCAAGAAGGTGGCTACCAACAGCGTCCGCCTGGACAACAACAAGGTGGCC
ATCAGCAAGGACGACAAGGGCAAGAAGGTGGCTACCAACAGCGTCCGCCTGGACAACAACAAGGTGGCCA
TGAGCAAGGACGACAAGGGCAAGAAGGTGGCTACCAACAGCGTCCGTCTGGACAACAACAAGGTGGCCAT
CAGCAAGGACGACAAGGGCAAGAAGGTGGCTACCAACAGCGTCCGTCTGGACAACAACAAGGTGGCCATC
AGCAAGGACGACAAGGGCAAGAAGGTGGCTACCAACAGCGTCCGTCTGGACAACAACAAGGTGGCCATCA
GCAAGGACGACAAGGGCAAGAAGGTGGCTACCAACAGCGTCCGTCTGGACAACAACAAGGTGGCCATCAG
CAAGGACGACAAGGGCAAGAAGGTGGCTACCAACAGCGTCCGCCTGGACAACAACCAAACCAAACCCAGA
GCCAAGGCCAATACCAATCTCGTGGACCACCTCAGCAACAGCAGGCTGCCCCATTACCATTACCGCCTCA
GCCAGCCGGGAGCATTAAGCGCGGAACAATCGGCAAACCCGGGCAAGTAGGCATCAACTATCTGGACCTT
GACCTGTCCAAAATGCCTTCTGTGGCATACCACTATGACGTGAAGATCATGCCAGAGCGTCCCAAAAAGT
TTTACAGACAGGCATTTGAACAATTTCGGGTGGACCAATTGGGCGGAGCAGTTCTTGCCTATGATGGCAA
AGCCTCTTGCTACTCGGTGGATAAGCTGCCGTTAAATAGCCAAAATCCGGAAGTGACTGTGACAGATCGT
AATGGTCGTACTTTGCGCTACACGATCGAAATCAAGGAGACTGGTGACTCGACCATTGACCTTAAATCGT
TAACTACTTATATGAATGACCGAATTTTCGACAAGCCCATGCGAGCAATGCAGTGCGTGGAGGTTGTTTT
GGCTTCACCCTGCCACAACAAAGCCATCCGTGTCGGTCGTTCCTTCTTTAAGATGTCCGATCCTAATAAT
CGTCACGAACTGGATGATGGATACGAGGCCCTGGTCGGTCTGTATCAGGCATTTATGCTGGGCGATAGGC
CATTTTTAAATGTAGATATATCGCACAAATCCTTTCCGATTTCAATGCCGATGATCGAATATTTGGAGCG
ATTTAGCTTAAAGGCTAAAATCAACAATACAACGAATTTAGATTATTCGCGACGCTTCCTTGAGCCATTC
CTCAGAGGCATTAATGTGGTTTACACGCCTCCTCAGTCGTTTCAAAGCGCTCCAAGGGTATACCGTGTAA
ATGGTCTTTCTCGTGCCCCGGCCAGCAGTGAGACCTTCGAACACGATGGGAAGAAGGTCACCATTGCGTC
CTACTTCCACAGTCGCAACTACCCATTGAAGTTTCCCCAACTCCATTGTCTGAACGTTGGATCTTCAATC
AAGAGTATTCTGCTGCCCATCGAGCTATGCAGCATCGAGGAAGGTCAGGCCCTAAACCGCAAGGATGGAG
CAACTCAGGTGGCCAATATGATAAAGTACGCAGCCACATCGACGAACGTGCGAAAGCGCAAGATTATGAA
CTTGCTGCAATACTTCCAGCACAACCTGGATCCGACCATCAGTCGCTTTGGCATCCGCATTGCCAACGAT
TTTATTGTGGTAAGCACCCGCGTCCTAAACCCACCTCAGGTTGAATATCATAGTAAGAGGTTTACTATGG
TGAAGAACGGGTCGTGGCGCATGGATGGCATGAAGTTTCTGGAGCCCAAGCCCAAGGCGCACAAGTGTGC
GGTCTTGTATTGCGATCCGAGGAGTGGTCGCAAAATGAACTATGCCCAGCTGAATGACTTCGGGAACCTA
ATAATATCCCAAGGCAAGGCAGTCAACATAAGCTTGGATTCTGATGTGACATACAGACCGTTCACGGATG
ACGAACGCAGCCTAGACACTATTTTCGCGGATCTGAAGCGCAGCCAGCACGATCTGGCAATTGTGATTAT
TCCTCAGTTTAGAATTTCTTACGATACAATTAAGCAGAAGGCCGAGCTGCAGCATGGAATTTTGACGCAA
TGCATTAAGCAGTTCACCGTGGAACGAAAGTGTAATAATCAGACGATTGGAAATATTCTACTTAAGATCA
ACTCCAAGCTGAACGGCATCAACCACAAGATCAAGGATGATCCTCGTCTGCCGATGATGAAGAACACCAT
GTACATTGGAGCCGATGTGACCCATCCCTCTCCCGATCAGCGCGAGATTCCCAGTGTGGTCGGAGTAGCA
GCCTCACACGATCCCTACGGAGCCAGTTATAACATGCAATATCGTTTGCAGCGAGGGGCTCTGGAGGAGA
TTGAGGACATGTTCTCGATTACTTTGGAGCACTTGCGCGTGTATAAAGAGTACCGTAACGCCTATCCTGA
TCATATCATCTACTACCGAGATGGCGTGAGCGACGGCCAGTTTCCGAAAATCAAAAACGAGGAACTGAGG
TGTATTAAACAAGCCTGTGACAAGGTGGGCTGTAAACCCAAGATTTGCTGCGTGATTGTGGTGAAGCGTC
ATCACACTCGCTTCTTTCCCAGCGGCGACGTAACGACATCGAACAAGTTCAACAACGTGGACCCCGGAAC
CGTGGTCGATCGCACCATTGTGCATCCTAACGAGATGCAGTTCTTCATGGTCAGCCACCAGGCCATCCAG
GGCACGGCCAAGCCAACACGATACAATGTGATTGAGAACACAGGCAATCTTGACATCGACTTGTTGCAGC
AGTTGACCTACAACCTGTGCCACATGTTCCCTCGTTGCAATCGCTCGGTTTCTTATCCGGCTCCGGCCTA
TTTAGCCCATTTGGTAGCTGCTCGTGGACGCGTTTATCTGACTGGCACCAACAGGTTCCTGGATTTGAAG
AAGGAGTACGCAAAGCGAACGATTGTCCCCGAATTCATGAAGAAAAACCCCATGTACTTTGTCTGAGCGG
CCGCTCGAGTCTAGAGGGCCCGCGGTTCGAAGGTAAGCCTATCCCTAACCCTCTCCTCGGTCTCGATTCT
ACGCGTACCGGTCATCATCACCATCACCATTGAGTTTAAACCCGCTGATCAGCCTCGACTGTGCCTTCTA
AGGCCTGAGCTCGCTGATCAGCCTCGATCGAGGATCCAGACATGATAAGATACATTGATGAGTTTGGACA
AACCACAACTAGAATGCAGTGAAAAAAATGCTTTATTTGTGAAATTTGTGATGCTATTGCTTTATTTGTA
ACCATTATAAGCTGCAATAAACAAGTTAACAACAACAATTGCATTCATTTTATGTTTCAGGTTCAGGGGG
AGGTGTGGGAGGTTTTTTAAAGCAAGTAAAACCTCTACAAATGTGGTATGGCTGATTATGATCAGTCGAC
CGATGCCCTTGAGAGCCTTCAACCCAGTCAGCTCCTTCCGGTGGGCGCGGGGCATGACTATCGTCGCCGC
ACTTATGACTGTCTTCTTTATCATGCAACTCGTAGGACAGGTGCCGGCAGCGCTCTGGGTCATTTTCGGC
GAGGACCGCTTTCGCTGGAGCGCGACGATGATCGGCCTGTCGCTTGCGGTATTCGGAATCTTGCACGCCC
TCGCTCAAGCCTTCGTCACTGGTCCCGCCACCAAACGTTTCGGCGAGAAGCAGGCCATTATCGCCGGCAT
GGCGGCCGACGCGCTGGGCTACGTCTTGCTGGCGTTCGCGACGCGAGGCTGGATGGCCTTCCCCATTATG
ATTCTTCTCGCTTCCGGCGGCATCGGGATGCCCGCGTTGCAGGCCATGCTGTCCAGGCAGGTAGATGACG
ACCATCAGGGACAGCTTCAAGGATCGCTCGCGGCTCTTACCAGCCAGCAAAAGGCCAGGAACCGTAAAAA
GGCCGCGTTGCTGGCGTTTTTCCATAGGCTCCGCCCCCCTGACGAGCATCACAAAAATCGACGCTCAAGT
CAGAGGTGGCGAAACCCGACAGGACTATAAAGATACCAGGCGTTTCCCCCTGGAAGCTCCCTCGTGCGCT
CTCCTGTTCCGACCCTGCCGCTTACCGGATACCTGTCCGCCTTTCTCCCTTCGGGAAGCGTGGCGCTTTC
TCAATGCTCACGCTGTAGGTATCTCAGTTCGGTGTAGGTCGTTCGCTCCAAGCTGGGCTGTGTGCACGAA
CCCCCCGTTCAGCCCGACCGCTGCGCCTTATCCGGTAACTATCGTCTTGAGTCCAACCCGGTAAGACACG
ACTTATCGCCACTGGCAGCAGCCACTGGTAACAGGATTAGCAGAGCGAGGTATGTAGGCGGTGCTACAGA
GTTCTTGAAGTGGTGGCCTAACTACGGCTACACTAGAAGGACAGTATTTGGTATCTGCGCTCTGCTGAAG
CCAGTTACCTTCGGAAAAAGAGTTGGTAGCTCTTGATCCGGCAAACAAACCACCGCTGGTAGCGGTGGTT
TTTTTGTTTGCAAGCAGCAGATTACGCGCAGAAAAAAAGGATCTCAAGAAGATCCTTTGATCTTTTCTAC
GGGGTCTGACGCTCAGTGGAACGAAAACTCACGTTAAGGGATTTTGGTCATGAGATTATCAAAAAGGATC
TTCACCTAGATCCTTTTAAATTAAAAATGAAGTTTTAAATCAATCTAAAGTATATATGAGTAAACTTGGT
CTGACAGTTACCAATGCTTAATCAGTGAGGCACCTATCTCAGCGATCTGTCTATTTCGTTCATCCATAGT
TGCCTGACTCCCCGTCGTGTAGATAACTACGATACGGGAGGGCTTACCATCTGGCCCCAGTGCTGCAATG
ATACCGCGAGACCCACGCTCACCGGCTCCAGATTTATCAGCAATAAACCAGCCAGCCGGAAGGGCCGAGC
GCAGAAGTGGTCCTGCAACTTTATCCGCCTCCATCCAGTCTATTAATTGTTGCCGGGAAGCTAGAGTAAG
TAGTTCGCCAGTTAATAGTTTGCGCAACGTTGTTGCCATTGCTGCAGGCATCGTGGTGTCACGCTCGTCG
TTTGGTATGGCTTCATTCAGCTCCGGTTCCCAACGATCAAGGCGAGTTACATGATCCCCCATGTTGTGCA
AAAAAGCGGTTAGCTCCTTCGGTCCTCCGATCGTTGTCAGAAGTAAGTTGGCCGCAGTGTTATCACTCAT
GGTTATGGCAGCACTGCATAATTCTCTTACTGTCATGCCATCCGTAAGATGCTTTTCTGTGACTGGTGAG
TACTCAACCAAGTCATTCTGAGAATAGTGTATGCGGCGACCGAGTTGCTCTTGCCCGGCGTCAACACGGG
ATAATACCGCGCCACATAGCAGAACTTTAAAAGTGCTCATCATTGGAAAACGTTCTTCGGGGCGAAAACT
CTCAAGGATCTTACCGCTGTTGAGATCCAGTTCGATGTAACCCACTCGTGCACCCAACTGATCTTCAGCA
TCTTTTACTTTCACCAGCGTTTCTGGGTGAGCAAAAACAGGAAGGCAAAATGCCGCAAAAAAGGGAATAA
GGGCGACACGGAAATGTTGAATACTCATACTCTTCCTTTTTCAATATTATTGAAGCATTTATCAGGGTTA
TTGTCTCATGAGCGGATACATATTTGAATGTATTTAGAAAAATAAACAAATAGGGGTTCCGCGCACATTT
CCCCGAAAAGTGCCACCTGACGTCTAAGAAACCATTATTATCATGACATTAACCTATAAAAATAGGCGTA
TCACGAGGCCCTTTCGT
